Addgene plasmid #89364: pLL3.7m-psRaf1
Purpose: A lenti-viral vector expressing photoswitchable Raf1 in mammalian cells
Depositing lab: Michael Lin. Depositing organization: Stanford University. Publication: Optical control of cell signaling by single-chain photoswitchable kinases. Zhou XX, Fan LZ, Li P, Shen K, Lin MZ. Science. 2017 Feb 24;355(6327):836-842. doi: 10.1126/science.aah3605. PubMed 28232577.
Backbone
  Vector backbone: pLL3.7m
  Backbone size w/o insert (bp): 6500
  Vector type: Mammalian Expression, Lentiviral
Growth in bacteria
  Bacterial resistance: Ampicillin, 100 μg/mL
  Growth temperature: 37°C
  Growth strain: NEB Stable
  Copy number: High Copy
Gene/Insert
  Gene/Insert name: psRaf1 (alt names: photoswitchable Raf1; photoswitchable c-Raf)
  Species: H. sapiens (human), Synthetic
  Entrez Gene: RAF1 (a.k.a. CMD1NN, CRAF, NS5, Raf-1, c-Raf)
  Promoter: CMV
  Tag / fusion protein: pdDronpa; Human influenza hemagglutinin (HA) tag (N terminal on insert)
  Cloning method: Gibson Cloning
  Sequencing primers: 5′ CGGATAACAATTTCACACAG; 3′ CGGCCTTTTTACGGTTCCTG
Terms and licenses: Academic/Nonprofit Terms; Industry Terms: Not Available to Industry
How to cite: pLL3.7m-psRaf1 was a gift from Michael Lin (Addgene plasmid # 89364 ; http://n2t.net/addgene:89364 ; RRID:Addgene_89364)
