[The description below was written by a language model from this plasmid's Addgene catalogue record and the feature table of its GenBank file.]
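Description:
pLL3.7m-psRaf1 is an 8,011 bp lentiviral transfer plasmid built on the pLL3.7m backbone for expressing a photoswitchable form of human Raf1 (c-Raf) in mammalian cells. It is propagated in E. coli through a high-copy ColE1/pUC-type origin and selected with ampicillin via the beta-lactamase gene.

The viral portion begins with a CMV enhancer/promoter placed directly upstream of a truncated HIV-1 5' LTR. This hybrid arrangement typically drives genomic RNA transcription in packaging cells without Tat. It is followed by the Psi packaging signal, the Rev response element for nuclear export of unspliced RNA, and the cPPT/CTS, which aids nuclear import of the reverse-transcribed genome. A residual mouse U6 primer site and a single annotated loxP site sit downstream of these elements. They are presumably remnants of the parental vector, and the record assigns them no function.

A second, internal CMV enhancer/promoter then drives the payload, which opens with an N-terminal HA epitope tag. The psRaf1 coding region itself is not annotated in the feature table, but it presumably occupies the unannotated stretch between the HA tag and the downstream LTR, which is labelled as a second truncated 5' LTR. According to the catalogue entry, the insert fuses Raf1 sequence to pdDronpa, a photodissociable dimeric fluorescent protein domain. The exact domain arrangement is not stated.

The construct belongs to a set of single-chain photoswitchable kinases designed for optical control of cell signalling. It can be used by direct transfection or packaged into lentivirus for delivery, with HA allowing detection of the fusion protein.
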