LOCUS       Exported 8011 bp ds-DNA circular SYN 12-MAY-2021
DEFINITION  A lenti-viral vector expressing photoswitchable Raf1 in mammalian
            cells.
ACCESSION   .
VERSION     .
KEYWORDS    pLL3.7m-psRaf1
SOURCE      synthetic DNA construct
  ORGANISM  synthetic DNA construct
REFERENCE   1 (bases 1 to 8011)
  AUTHORS   Zhou XX, Fan LZ, Li P, Shen K, Lin MZ
  TITLE     Optical control of cell signaling by single-chain photoswitchable
            kinases.
  JOURNAL   Science. 2017 Feb 24;355(6327):836-842. doi:
            10.1126/science.aah3605.
  PUBMED    28232577
REFERENCE   2 (bases 1 to 8011)
  AUTHORS   .
  TITLE     Direct Submission
  JOURNAL   Exported May 12, 2021 from SnapGene Server 1.1.58
            http://www.snapgene.com
FEATURES             Location/Qualifiers
     source          1..8011
                     /organism="synthetic DNA construct"
                     /mol_type="other DNA"
     enhancer        9..312
                     /label=CMV enhancer
                     /note="human cytomegalovirus immediate early enhancer"
     promoter        313..516
                     /label=CMV promoter
                     /note="human cytomegalovirus (CMV) immediate early
                     promoter"
     primer_bind     513..537
                     /label=LNCX
                     /note="Human CMV promoter, forward primer"
     primer_bind     642..658
                     /label=M13 rev
                     /note="common sequencing primer, one of multiple similar
                     variants"
     primer_bind     642..658
                     /label=M13 Reverse
                     /note="In lacZ gene. Also called M13-rev"
     promoter        669..687
                     /label=SP6 promoter
                     /note="promoter for bacteriophage SP6 RNA polymerase"
     primer_bind     669..686
                     /label=SP6
                     /note="SP6 promoter, forward primer"
     CDS             710..736
                     /codon_start=1
                     /product="HA (human influenza hemagglutinin) epitope tag"
                     /label=HA
                     /translation="YPYDVPDYA"
     LTR             3179..3359
                     /label=5' LTR (truncated)
                     /note="truncated 5' long terminal repeat (LTR) from HIV-1"
     rep_origin      complement(3421..4009)
                     /direction=LEFT
                     /label=ori
                     /note="high-copy-number ColE1/pMB1/pBR322/pUC origin of
                     replication"
     primer_bind     complement(3501..3520)
                     /label=pBR322ori-F
                     /note="pBR322 origin, forward primer"
     CDS             complement(4180..5040)
                     /codon_start=1
                     /gene="bla"
                     /product="beta-lactamase"
                     /label=AmpR
                     /note="confers resistance to ampicillin, carbenicillin, and
                     related antibiotics"
                     /translation="MSIQHFRVALIPFFAAFCLPVFAHPETLVKVKDAEDQLGARVGYI
                     ELDLNSGKILESFRPEERFPMMSTFKVLLCGAVLSRIDAGQEQLGRRIHYSQNDLVEYS
                     PVTEKHLTDGMTVRELCSAAITMSDNTAANLLLTTIGGPKELTAFLHNMGDHVTRLDRW
                     EPELNEAIPNDERDTTMPVAMATTLRKLLTGELLTLASRQQLIDWMEADKVAGPLLRSA
                     LPAGWFIADKSGAGERGSRGIIAALGPDGKPSRIVVIYTTGSQATMDERNRQIAEIGAS
                     LIKHW"
     primer_bind     4803..4822
                     /label=Amp-R
                     /note="Ampicillin resistance gene, reverse primer"
     promoter        complement(5041..5145)
                     /gene="bla"
                     /label=AmpR promoter
     enhancer        5236..5539
                     /label=CMV enhancer
                     /note="human cytomegalovirus immediate early enhancer"
     promoter        5541..5739
                     /label=CMV promoter
                     /note="human cytomegalovirus (CMV) immediate early
                     promoter"
     LTR             5757..5937
                     /label=5' LTR (truncated)
                     /note="truncated 5' long terminal repeat (LTR) from HIV-1"
     misc_feature    5984..6109
                     /label=HIV-1 Psi
                     /note="packaging signal of human immunodeficiency virus
                     type 1"
     misc_feature    6606..6839
                     /label=RRE
                     /note="The Rev response element (RRE) of HIV-1 allows for
                     Rev-dependent mRNA export from the nucleus to the
                     cytoplasm."
     CDS             7024..7068
                     /codon_start=1
                     /product="antigenic peptide corresponding to amino acids
                     655 to 669 of the HIV envelope protein gp41 (Lutje Hulsik
                     et al., 2013)"
                     /label=gp41 peptide
                     /note="recognized by the 2H10 single-chain llama nanobody"
                     /translation="KNEQELLELDKWASL"
     misc_feature    7366..7483
                     /label=cPPT/CTS
                     /note="central polypurine tract and central termination
                     sequence of HIV-1"
     primer_bind     7773..7793
                     /label=mU6-F
                     /note="Mouse U6 promoter, forward primer"
     primer_bind     7870..7886
                     /label=pBluescriptKS
                     /note="For pBluescript vector"
     primer_bind     7871..7887
                     /label=KS primer
                     /note="common sequencing primer, one of multiple similar
                     variants"
     protein_bind    7929..7962
                     /label=loxP
                     /bound_moiety="Cre recombinase"
                     /note="Cre-mediated recombination occurs in the 8-bp core
                     sequence (GCATACAT)."
ORIGIN
        1 atgcatgtcg ttacataact tacggtaaat ggcccgcctg gctgaccgcc caacgacccc
       61 cgcccattga cgtcaataat gacgtatgtt cccatagtaa cgccaatagg gactttccat
      121 tgacgtcaat gggtggagta tttacggtaa actgcccact tggcagtaca tcaagtgtat
      181 catatgccaa gtacgccccc tattgacgtc aatgacggta aatggcccgc ctggcattat
      241 gcccagtaca tgaccttatg ggactttcct acttggcagt acatctacgt attagtcatc
      301 gctattacca tggtgatgcg gttttggcag tacatcaatg ggcgtggata gcggtttgac
      361 tcacggggat ttccaagtct ccaccccatt gacgtcaatg ggagtttgtt ttggcaccaa
      421 aatcaacggg actttccaaa atgtcgtaac aactccgccc cattgacgca aatgggcggt
      481 aggcgtgtac ggtgggaggt ctatataagc agagctcgtt tagtgaaccg tcagatcgcc
      541 tggagacgcc atccacgctg ttttgacctc catagaagac accgggaccg atccagcctc
      601 cggactctag cctaggccgc gggacggata acaatttcac acaggaaaca gctatgacca
      661 ttaggcctat ttaggtgaca ctatagaaca agtttgtaca gccaccatgt atccctacga
      721 tgtgcccgat tacgctagcg tgatcaagcc cgacatgaaa atcaagctga ggatggaggg
      781 tgccgtgaac ggtcacccgt ttgcgatcga gggcgtggga ctgggcaagc cgttcgaggg
      841 aaagcaaagc atcgacctca aggtgaagga gggcggaccg ctgcccttcg cctacgacat
      901 tctgaccact gccttctgct acggtaatcg cgtcttcgca aagtatcccg aaaacatcgt
      961 ggattacttt aagcagagct tcccggaggg ttactcctgg gagcgatcca tgaactacga
     1021 ggacggaggg atctgcaacg cgacgaacga tataaccttg gacggcgact gctacattta
     1081 cgaaattcgg ttccgcggca ccaatttccc agcgaatggc cctgtaatgc aaaaacgcac
     1141 ggtaaagtgg gagcccagca ccgagaacct gtacgtccgc gacggagtcc tgaagggaga
     1201 cgtggtcatg gcgctttcat tggaaggtgg cgggcactac agatgcgatt tcaagacgac
     1261 ctataaggcg aaaaaggtgg tccaactgcc ggactaccat ttcgtcgacc accacatcga
     1321 gatcaagagc cacgacaaag actatagcaa cgtgaatctc cacgagcatg ccgaggccca
     1381 cagcgagctg cccaggcagg ccaagggcct taagggatcc tattattggg aaatagaagc
     1441 cagtgaagtg atgctgtcca ctcggattgg gtcaggctct tttggaactg tttataaggg
     1501 taaatggcac ggagatgttg cagtaaagat cctaaaggtt gtcgacccaa ccccagagca
     1561 attccaggcc ttcaggaatg aggtggctgt tctgcgcaaa acacggcatg tgaacattct
     1621 gcttttcatg gggtacatga caaaggacaa cctggcaatt gtgacccagt ggtgcgaggg
     1681 cagcagcctc tacaaacacc tgcatgtcca ggagaccaag tttcagatgt tccagctaat
     1741 tgacattgcc cggcagacgg ctcagggaat ggactatttg catgcaaaga acatcatcca
     1801 tagagacatg aaatccaaca atatatttct ccatgaaggc ttaacagtga aaattggaga
     1861 ttttggtttg gcaacagtaa agtcacgctg gagtggttct cagcaggttg aacaacctac
     1921 tggctctgtc ctctggatgg ccccagaggt gatccgaatg caggataaca acccattcag
     1981 tttccagtcg gatgtctact cctatggcat cgtattgtat gaactgatga cgggggagct
     2041 tccttattct cacatcaaca ccggtggcag tgtgattaaa ccagacatga agatcaagct
     2101 gcgtatggaa ggcgctgtaa atggacaccc gttcgcgatt gaaggagttg gccttgggaa
     2161 gcctttcgag ggaaaacaga gtattgacct taaagtcaaa gaaggcggac ctctgccttt
     2221 cgcctatgac atcttgacaa ctgctttctg ttacggcaac agggtattcg ccaaataccc
     2281 agaaaatata gtagactatt tcaagcagtc gtttcctgag ggctactctt gggaacgaag
     2341 catgaattac gaagacgggg gcatttgtaa cgcgacaaac gacataaccc tggatggtga
     2401 ctgttatatc tatgaaattc gatttagagg tacgaacttt cctgccaatg gtccagttat
     2461 gcagaagagg actgtgaaat gggagccatc cactgagaaa ttgtatgtgc gtgatggagt
     2521 gctgaagggt gatgttgtca tggctctgtc gcttgaagga ggtggccatt accgatgtga
     2581 cttcaaaact acttataaag ctaagaaggt tgtccagttg ccagactatc actttgtgga
     2641 ccaccacatt gagattaaaa gccacgacaa agattacagt aatgttaatc tgcatgagca
     2701 cgccgaagcg cattctgagc tgccgaggca ggccaagcgt acgaaccgag atcagatcat
     2761 cttcatggtg ggccgaggat atgcctcccc agatcttagt aagctatata agaactgccc
     2821 caaagcaatg aagaggctgg tagctgactg tgtgaagaaa gtaaaggagg agaggcctct
     2881 ttttccccag atcctgtctt ccattgagct gctccaacac tctctaccga agatcaaccg
     2941 gagcgcttcc gagccatcct tgcatcgggc agcccacact gaggatatca atgcttgcac
     3001 gctgaccacg tccccgaggc tgcctgtctt cgctagcgaa ttcggcaaga tgagcaagga
     3061 cggcaagaag aaaaagaaga agtccaagac taagtgcgtg atcatgtgaa cgcgtgattt
     3121 taaaagaaaa ggggggactg gaagggctaa ttcactccca ctgctttttg cctgtactgg
     3181 gtctctctgg ttagaccaga tctgagcctg ggagctctct ggctaactag ggaacccact
     3241 gcttaagcct caataaagct tgccttgagt gcttcaagta gtgtgtgccc gtctgttgtg
     3301 tgactctggt aactagagat ccctcagacc cttttagtca gtgtggaaaa tctctagcag
     3361 catgtgagca aaaggccagc aaaaggccag gaaccgtaaa aaggccgcgt tgctggcgtt
     3421 tttccatagg ctccgccccc ctgacgagca tcacaaaaat cgacgctcaa gtcagaggtg
     3481 gcgaaacccg acaggactat aaagatacca ggcgtttccc cctggaagct ccctcgtgcg
     3541 ctctcctgtt ccgaccctgc cgcttaccgg atacctgtcc gcctttctcc cttcgggaag
     3601 cgtggcgctt tctcatagct cacgctgtag gtatctcagt tcggtgtagg tcgttcgctc
     3661 caagctgggc tgtgtgcacg aaccccccgt tcagcccgac cgctgcgcct tatccggtaa
     3721 ctatcgtctt gagtccaacc cggtaagaca cgacttatcg ccactggcag cagccactgg
     3781 taacaggatt agcagagcga ggtatgtagg cggtgctaca gagttcttga agtggtggcc
     3841 taactacggc tacactagaa gaacagtatt tggtatctgc gctctgctga agccagttac
     3901 cttcggaaaa agagttggta gctcttgatc cggcaaacaa accaccgctg gtagcggtgg
     3961 tttttttgtt tgcaagcagc agattacgcg cagaaaaaaa ggatctcaag aagatccttt
     4021 gatcttttct acggggtctg acgctcagtg gaacgaaaac tcacgttaag ggattttggt
     4081 catgagatta tcaaaaagga tcttcaccta gatcctttta aattaaaaat gaagttttaa
     4141 atcaatctaa agtatatatg agtaaacttg gtctgacagt taccaatgct taatcagtga
     4201 ggcacctatc tcagcgatct gtctatttcg ttcatccata gttgcctgac tccccgtcgt
     4261 gtagataact acgatacggg agggcttacc atctggcccc agtgctgcaa tgataccgcg
     4321 agacccacgc tcaccggctc cagatttatc agcaataaac cagccagccg gaagggccga
     4381 gcgcagaagt ggtcctgcaa ctttatccgc ctccatccag tctattaatt gttgccggga
     4441 agctagagta agtagttcgc cagttaatag tttgcgcaac gttgttgcca ttgctacagg
     4501 catcgtggtg tcacgctcgt cgtttggtat ggcttcattc agctccggtt cccaacgatc
     4561 aaggcgagtt acatgatccc ccatgttgtg caaaaaagcg gttagctcct tcggtcctcc
     4621 gatcgttgtc agaagtaagt tggccgcagt gttatcactc atggttatgg cagcactgca
     4681 taattctctt actgtcatgc catccgtaag atgcttttct gtgactggtg agtactcaac
     4741 caagtcattc tgagaatagt gtatgcggcg accgagttgc tcttgcccgg cgtcaatacg
     4801 ggataatacc gcgccacata gcagaacttt aaaagtgctc atcattggaa aacgttcttc
     4861 ggggcgaaaa ctctcaagga tcttaccgct gttgagatcc agttcgatgt aacccactcg
     4921 tgcacccaac tgatcttcag catcttttac tttcaccagc gtttctgggt gagcaaaaac
     4981 aggaaggcaa aatgccgcaa aaaagggaat aagggcgaca cggaaatgtt gaatactcat
     5041 actcttcctt tttcaatatt attgaagcat ttatcagggt tattgtctca tgagcggata
     5101 catatttgaa tgtatttaga aaaataaaca aataggggtt ccgcgcacat ttccccgaaa
     5161 agtgccacct gacactagtt attaatagta atcaattacg gggtcattag ttcatagccc
     5221 atatatggag ttccgcgtta cataacttac ggtaaatggc ccgcctggct gaccgcccaa
     5281 cgacccccgc ccattgacgt caataatgac gtatgttccc atagtaacgc caatagggac
     5341 tttccattga cgtcaatggg tggagtattt acggtaaact gcccacttgg cagtacatca
     5401 agtgtatcat atgccaagta cgccccctat tgacgtcaat gacggtaaat ggcccgcctg
     5461 gcattatgcc cagtacatga ccttatggga ctttcctact tggcagtaca tctacgtatt
     5521 agtcatcgct attaccatgg tgatgcggtt ttggcagtac atcaatgggc gtggatagcg
     5581 gtttgactca cggggatttc caagtctcca ccccattgac gtcaatggga gtttgttttg
     5641 gcaccaaaat caacgggact ttccaaaatg tcgtaacaac tccgccccat tgacgcaaat
     5701 gggcggtagg cgtgtacggt gggaggtcta tataagcagc gcgttttgcc tgtactgggt
     5761 ctctctggtt agaccagatc tgagcctggg agctctctgg ctaactaggg aacccactgc
     5821 ttaagcctca ataaagcttg ccttgagtgc ttcaagtagt gtgtgcccgt ctgttgtgtg
     5881 actctggtaa ctagagatcc ctcagaccct tttagtcagt gtggaaaatc tctagcagtg
     5941 gcgcccgaac agggacttga aagcgaaagg gaaaccagag gagctctctc gacgcaggac
     6001 tcggcttgct gaagcgcgca cggcaagagg cgaggggcgg cgactggtga gtacgccaaa
     6061 aattttgact agcggaggct agaaggagag agatgggtgc gagagcgtca gtattaagcg
     6121 ggggagaatt agatcgcgat gggaaaaaat tcggttaagg ccagggggaa agaaaaaata
     6181 taaattaaaa catatagtat gggcaagcag ggagctagaa cgattcgcag ttaatcctgg
     6241 cctgttagaa acatcagaag gctgtagaca aatactggga cagctacaac catcccttca
     6301 gacaggatca gaagaactta gatcattata taatacagta gcaaccctct attgtgtgca
     6361 tcaaaggata gagataaaag acaccaagga agctttagac aagatagagg aagagcaaaa
     6421 caaaagtaag accaccgcac agcaagcggc cggccgctga tcttcagacc tggaggagga
     6481 gatatgaggg acaattggag aagtgaatta tataaatata aagtagtaaa aattgaacca
     6541 ttaggagtag cacccaccaa ggcaaagaga agagtggtgc agagagaaaa aagagcagtg
     6601 ggaataggag ctttgttcct tgggttcttg ggagcagcag gaagcactat gggcgcagcg
     6661 tcaatgacgc tgacggtaca ggccagacaa ttattgtctg gtatagtgca gcagcagaac
     6721 aatttgctga gggctattga ggcgcaacag catctgttgc aactcacagt ctggggcatc
     6781 aagcagctcc aggcaagaat cctggctgtg gaaagatacc taaaggatca acagctcctg
     6841 gggatttggg gttgctctgg aaaactcatt tgcaccactg ctgtgccttg gaatgctagt
     6901 tggagtaata aatctctgga acagatttgg aatcacacga cctggatgga gtgggacaga
     6961 gaaattaaca attacacaag cttaatacac tccttaattg aagaatcgca aaaccagcaa
     7021 gaaaagaatg aacaagaatt attggaatta gataaatggg caagtttgtg gaattggttt
     7081 aacataacaa attggctgtg gtatataaaa ttattcataa tgatagtagg aggcttggta
     7141 ggtttaagaa tagtttttgc tgtactttct atagtgaata gagttaggca gggatattca
     7201 ccattatcgt ttcagaccca cctcccaacc ccgaggggac ccgacaggcc cgaaggaata
     7261 gaagaagaag gtggagagag agacagagac agatccattc gattagtgaa cggatcggca
     7321 ctgcgtgcgc caattctgca gacaaatggc agtattcatc cacaatttta aaagaaaagg
     7381 ggggattggg gggtacagtg caggggaaag aatagtagac ataatagcaa cagacataca
     7441 aactaaagaa ttacaaaaac aaattacaaa aattcaaaat tttcgggttt attacaggga
     7501 cagcagagat ccagtttggt tagtaccggg cccgctctag agatccgacg cgccatctct
     7561 aggcccgcgc cggccccctc gcacagactt gtgggagaag ctcggctact cccctgcccc
     7621 ggttaatttg catataatat ttcctagtaa ctatagaggc ttaatgtgcg ataaaagaca
     7681 gataatctgt tctttttaat actagctaca ttttacatga taggcttgga tttctataag
     7741 agatacaaat actaaattat tattttaaaa aacagcacaa aaggaaactc accctaactg
     7801 taaagtaatt gtgtgttttg agactataaa tatcccttgg agaaaagcct tgttaacgcg
     7861 cggtgaccct cgaggtcgac ggtatcgata agctcgcttc acgagattcc agcaggtcga
     7921 gggacctaat aacttcgtat agcatacatt atacgaagtt atattaaggg ttccaagctt
     7981 aagcggccgc gtggataacc gtattaccgc c
//
